>Addgene plasmid #215238 | pLEX302_circSMAD2_OE | addgene full sequence | sequence record 433772 | Addgene NGS Result
ATTGTTCTGCTGCTGCACTATACCAGACAATAATTGTCTGGCCTGTACCGTCAGCGTCATTGACGCTGCG
CCCATAGTGCTTCCTGCTGCTCCCAAGAACCCAAGGAACAAAGCTCCTATTCCCACTGCTCTTTTTTCTC
TCTGCACCACTCTTCTCTTTGCCTTGGTGGGTGCTACTCCTAATGGTTCAATTTTTACTACTTTATATTT
ATATAATTCACTTCTCCAATTGTCCCTCATATCTCCTCCTCCAGGTCTGAAGATCAGCGGCCGCTTGCTG
TGCGGTGGTCTTACTTTTGTTTTGCTCTTCCTCTATCTTGTCTAAAGCTTCCTTGGTGTCTTTTATCTCT
ATCCTTTGATGCACACAATAGAGGGTTGCTACTGTATTATATAATGATCTAAGTTCTTCTGATCCTGTCT
GAAGGGATGGTTGTAGCTGTCCCAGTATTTGTCTACAGCCTTCTGATGTTTCTAACAGGCCAGGATTAAC
TGCGAATCGTTCTAGCTCCCTGCTTGCCCATACTATATGTTTTAATTTATATTTTTTCTTTCCCCCTGGC
CTTAACCGAATTTTTTCCCATCGCGATCTAATTCTCCCCCGCTTAATACTGACGCTCTCGCACCCATCTC
TCTCCTTCTAGCCTCCGCTAGTCAAAATTTTTGGCGTACTCACCAGTCGCCGCCCCTCGCCTCTTGCCGT
GCGCGCTTCAGCAAGCCGAGTCCTGCGTCGAGAGAGCTCCTCTGGTTTCCCTTTCGCTTTCAAGTCCCTG
TTCGGGCGCCACTGCTAGAGATTTTCCACACTGACTAAAAGGGTCTGAGGGATCTCTAGTTACCAGAGTC
ACACAACAGACGGGCACACACTACTTGAAGCACTCAAGGCAAGCTTTATTGAGGCTTAAGCAGTGGGTTC
CCTAGTTAGCCAGAGAGCTCCCAGGCTCAGATCTGGTCTAACCAGAGAGACCCGTTTATGTATCGAGCTA
GGCACTTAAATACAATATCTCTGCAATGCGGCAATTCAGTGGTTCGTCCAATCCATGTCAGACCCGTCTG
TTGCCTTCCTAATAAGGCACGATCGTACCACCTTACTTCCACCAATCGGCATGCACGGTGCTTTTTCTCT
CCTTGTAAGGCATGTTGCTAACTCATCGTTACCATGTTGCAAGACTACAAGAGTATTGCATAAGACTACA
TTAAGCTTGCAGCTCCAGCTTTTGTTCCCTTTAGTGAGGGTTAATTGCGCGCTTGGCGTAATCATGGTCA
TAGCTGTTTCCTGTGTGAAATTGTTATCCGCTCACAATTCCACACAACATACGAGCCGGAAGCATAAAGT
GTAAAGCCTGGGGTGCCTAATGAGTGAGCTAACTCACATTAATTGCGTTGCGCTCACTGCCCGCTTTCCA
GTCGGGAAACCTGTCGTGCCAGCTGCATTAATGAATCGGCCAACGCGCGGGGAGAGGCGGTTTGCGTATT
GGGCGCTCTTCCGCTTCCTCGCTCACTGACTCGCTGCGCTCGGTCGTTCGGCTGCGGCGAGCGGTATCAG
CTCACTCAAAGGCGGTAATACGGTTATCCACAGAATCAGGGGATAACGCAGGAAAGAACATGTGAGCAAA
AGGCCAGCAAAAGGCCAGGAACCGTAAAAAGGCCGCGTTGCTGGCGTTTTTCCATAGGCTCCGCCCCCCT
GACGAGCATCACAAAAATCGACGCTCAAGTCAGAGGTGGCGAAACCCGACAGGACTATAAAGATACCAGG
CGTTTCCCCCTGGAAGCTCCCTCGTGCGCTCTCCTGTTCCGACCCTGCCGCTTACCGGATACCTGTCCGC
CTTTCTCCCTTCGGGAAGCGTGGCGCTTTCTCATAGCTCACGCTGTAGGTATCTCAGTTCGGTGTAGGTC
GTTCGCTCCAAGCTGGGCTGTGTGCACGAACCCCCCGTTCAGCCCGACCGCTGCGCCTTATCCGGTAACT
ATCGTCTTGAGTCCAACCCGGTAAGACACGACTTATCGCCACTGGCAGCAGCCACTGGTAACAGGATTAG
CAGAGCGAGGTATGTAGGCGGTGCTACAGAGTTCTTGAAGTGGTGGCCTAACTACGGCTACACTAGAAGA
ACAGTATTTGGTATCTGCGCTCTGCTGAAGCCAGTTACCTTCGGAAAAAGAGTTGGTAGCTCTTGATCCG
GCAAACAAACCACCGCTGGTAGCGGTGGTTTTTTTGTTTGCAAGCAGCAGATTACGCGCAGAAAAAAAGG
ATCTCAAGAAGATCCTTTGATCTTTTCTACGGGGTCTGACGCTCAGTGGAACGAAAACTCACGTTAAGGG
ATTTTGGTCATGAGATTATCAAAAAGGATCTTCACCTAGATCCTTTTAAATTAAAAATGAAGTTTTAAAT
CAATCTAAAGTATATATGAGTAAACTTGGTCTGACAGTTACCAATGCTTAATCAGTGAGGCACCTATCTC
AGCGATCTGTCTATTTCGTTCATCCATAGTTGCCTGACTCCCCGTCGTGTAGATAACTACGATACGGGAG
GGCTTACCATCTGGCCCCAGTGCTGCAATGATACCGCGAGACCCACGCTCACCGGCTCCAGATTTATCAG
CAATAAACCAGCCAGCCGGAAGGGCCGAGCGCAGAAGTGGTCCTGCAACTTTATCCGCCTCCATCCAGTC
TATTAATTGTTGCCGGGAAGCTAGAGTAAGTAGTTCGCCAGTTAATAGTTTGCGCAACGTTGTTGCCATT
GCTACAGGCATCGTGGTGTCACGCTCGTCGTTTGGTATGGCTTCATTCAGCTCCGGTTCCCAACGATCAA
GGCGAGTTACATGATCCCCCATGTTGTGCAAAAAAGCGGTTAGCTCCTTCGGTCCTCCGATCGTTGTCAG
AAGTAAGTTGGCCGCAGTGTTATCACTCATGGTTATGGCAGCACTGCATAATTCTCTTACTGTCATGCCA
TCCGTAAGATGCTTTTCTGTGACTGGTGAGTACTCAACCAAGTCATTCTGAGAATAGTGTATGCGGCGAC
CGAGTTGCTCTTGCCCGGCGTCAATACGGGATAATACCGCGCCACATAGCAGAACTTTAAAAGTGCTCAT
CATTGGAAAACGTTCTTCGGGGCGAAAACTCTCAAGGATCTTACCGCTGTTGAGATCCAGTTCGATGTAA
CCCACTCGTGCACCCAACTGATCTTCAGCATCTTTTACTTTCACCAGCGTTTCTGGGTGAGCAAAAACAG
GAAGGCAAAATGCCGCAAAAAAGGGAATAAGGGCGACACGGAAATGTTGAATACTCATACTCTTCCTTTT
TCAATATTATTGAAGCATTTATCAGGGTTATTGTCTCATGAGCGGATACATATTTGAATGTATTTAGAAA
AATAAACAAATAGGGGTTCCGCGCACATTTCCCCGAAAAGTGCCACCTAAATTGTAAGCGTTAATATTTT
GTTAAAATTCGCGTTAAATTTTTGTTAAATCAGCTCATTTTTTAACCAATAGGCCGAAATCGGCAAAATC
CCTTATAAATCAAAAGAATAGACCGAGATAGGGT
[37 nt withheld, positions 3535-3571]
AAAGAACGTGGACTCCAACGTCAAAGG
[49 nt withheld, positions 3599-3647]
T
[91 nt withheld, positions 3649-3739]
G
[124 nt withheld, positions 3741-3864]
CCCATTCGCCATTCAGGCTGCGCAACTGTTGGGAAGGGCGATCGGTGCGGGCCTCTTCGCTATTACGCCA
GCTGGCGAAAGGGGGATGTGCTGCAAGGCGATTAAGTTGGGTAACGCCAGGGTTTTCCCAGTCACGACGT
TGTAAAACGACGGCCAGTGAGCGCGCGTAATACGACTCACTATAGGGCGAATTGGGTACGTCCCTAGGCC
TCCAAAAAAGCCTCCTCACTACTTCTGGAATAGCTCAGAGGCCGAGGCGGCCTCGGCCTCTGCATAAATA
AAAAAAATTAGTCAGCCATGGGGCGGAGAATGGGCGGAACTGGGCGGAGTTAGGGGCGGGATGGGCGGAG
TTAGGGGCGGGATAGCTAGAGCCAGACATGATAAGATACATTGATGAGTTTGGACAAACCACAACTAGAA
TGCAGTGAAAAAAATGCTTTATTTGTGAAATTTGTGATGCTATTGCTTTATTTGTAACCATTATAAGCTG
CAATAAACAAGTTCCTCTCACTCTCTGATATTCATTTCTTTGCAAGTTATAAATACTGAATAATAAGATG
ACATGAACTACTATACGTACTGCTAGAGATTTTCCACACTGACTAAAAGGGTCTGAGGGATCTCTAGTTA
CCAGAGTCACACAACAGACGGGCACACACTACTTGAAGCACTCAAGGCAAGCTTTATTGAGGCTTAAGCA
GTGGGTTCCCTAGTTAGCCAGAGAGCTCCCAGGCTCAGATCTGGTCTAACCAGAGAGACCCAGTACAAGC
AAAAAGCAGATCTTGTCTTCGTTGGGAGTGAATTAGCCCTTCCAGTCCCCCCTTTTCTTTTAAAAAGTGG
CTAAGATCTACAGCTGCCTTGTAAGTCATTGGTCTTAAAGTCGACGCGGGGAGGCGGCCCAAAGGGAGAT
CCGACTCGTCTGAGGGCGAAGGCGAAGACGCGGAAGAGGCCGCAGAGCCGGCAGCAGGCCGCGGGAAGGA
AGGTCCGCTGGATTGAGGGCCGAAGGGACGTAGCAGAAGGACGTCCCGCGCAGAATCCAGGTGGCAACAC
AGGCGAGCAGCCAAGGAAAGGACGATGATTTCCCCGACAACACCACGGAATTGTCAGTGCCCAACAGCCG
AGCCCCTGTCCAGCAGCGGGCAAGGCAGGCGGCGATGAGTTCCGCCGTGGCAATAGGGAGGGGGAAAGCG
AAAGTCCCGGAAAGGAGCTGACAGGTGGTGGCAATGCCCCAACCAGTGGGGGTTGCGTCAGCAAACACAG
TGCACACCACGCCACGTTGCCTGACAACGGGCCACAACTCCTCATAAAGAGACAGCAACCAGGATTTATA
CAAGGAGGAGAAAATGAAAGCCATACGGGAAGCAATAGCATGATACAAAGGCATTAAAGCAGCGTATCCA
CATAGCGTAAAAGGAGCAACATAGTTAAGAATACCAGTCAATCTTTCACAAATTTTGTAATCCAGAGGTT
GATTGTCGACTTAACGCGCCACCGGTTAGCGCTAGCTCATTACTACGTAGAATCGAGACCGAGGAGAGGG
TTAGGGATAGGCTTACCAACCACTTTGTACAAGAAAGTTGGGGGTCCATAGAGCCCACCGCATCCCCAGC
ATGCCTGCTATTGTCTTCCCAATCCTCCCCCTTGCTGTCCTGCCCCACCCCACCCCCCAGAATAGAATGA
CACCTACTCAGACAATGCGATGCAATTTCCTCATTTTATTAGGAAAGGACAGTGGGAGTGGCACCTTCCA
GGGTCAAGGAAGGCACGGGGGAGGGGCAAACAACAGATGGCTGGCAACTAGAAGGCACAGTGCTGGGATT
ACAGGTGTGAGCTACCGTGCCGAGCCTAATTCTTTTCCTTGCTTCTTACGTTCGATACAAGAGGCTGTTT
TCCTAGCGTGGCTTGCTGCCTTTGGTAAGAACATGTCGTCCATCTTGCCATTCACGCCGCCAGTTGTGAA
GAGACTGCTGGGATGGAAGAAGTCAGCTGGTGGGTCTGGAGGAGCAGGCGGAGGAGAGCAGAATGGGCAG
GAAGAAAAGTGGTGTGAGAAAGCAGTGAAAAGTCTGGTGAAGAAGCTAAAGAAAACAGGACGATTAGATG
AGCTTGAGAAAGCCATCACCACTCAAAACTGTAATACTAAATGTGTTACCATACCAAGATATTTTCTGTT
GATCTACTTTTGAGTTTACTGATCCTGTTTTTGTGCTGTATTCAGTCTGTTAAGCCTACGGTATCTTCCT
TCTTTTTTCAAACTCTCTGGCAGCCCCAAATGTGTCCTCTGATTCTAGCACTTGCTCTGAAATTTGGGGA
CTGAGTACACCAAATACGATAGATCAGTGGGATACAACAGGCCTTTACAGCTTCTCTGAACAAACCAGGT
CTCTTGATGGTCGTCTCCAGGTATCCCATCGAAAAGGATTGCCACATGTTATATATTGCCGATTATGGCG
CTGGCCTGATCTTCACAGTCATCATGAACTCAAGGCAATTGAAAACTGCGAATATGCTTTTAATCTTAAA
AAGGATGAAGTATGTGTAAACCCTTACCACTATCAGAGAGTTGAGACACCAGTTTTGCCTCCAGTATTAG
TGCCCCGACACACCGAGATCCTAACAGAACTTCCGCCTCTGGATGACTATACTCACTCCATTCCAGAAAA
CACTAACTTCCCAGCAGGAATTGAGCCACAGAGTAATTATATTCCAGTGACTTTAATCAAAGTACTGTGA
GAAGCAGAAAAGAAAAGATCTTAAAACGCCACCTCCTGGATATATCAGTGAAGATGGAGAAACAAGTGAC
CAACAGTTGAATCAAAGTATGGACACAGCTGAAGTATAAAAAAAAAGTCATTAGTACGTACCTTTACAAA
AAGTGGGCCGGGGGTGGTGGCTCACGCCTGTAATCTCAGCACTTTGCCAACTTTTTTGTACAAACTTGTT
GATCCCGACAGTTAGCCAGAGAGCTCTGCTTATATAGACCTCCCACCGTACACGCCTACCGCCCATTTGC
GTCAATGGGGCGGAGTTGTTACGACATTTTGGAAAGTCCCGTTGATTTTGGTGCCAAAACAAACTCCCAT
TGACGTCAATGGGGTGGAGACTTGGAAATCCCCGTGAGTCAAACCGCTATCCACGCCCATTGATGTACTG
CCAAAACCGCATCACCATGGTAATAGCGATGACTAATACGTAGATGTACTGCCAAGTAGGAAAGTCCCAT
AAGGTCATGTACTGGGCATAATGCCAGGCGGGCCATTTACCGTCATTGACGTCAATAGGGGGCGTACTTG
GCATATGATACACTTGATGTACTGCCAAGTGGGCAGTTTACCGTAAATACTCCACCCATTGACGTCAATG
GAAAGTCCCTATTGGCGTTACTATGGGAACATACGTCATTATTGACGTCAATGGGCGGGGGTCGTTGGGC
GGTCAGCCAGGCGGGCCATTTACCGTAAGTTATGTAACGCGGAACTCCATATATGGGCTATGAACTAATG
ACCCCGTAATTGATTACTATTAATAACCCCGGGCCCCCTCGAGCCGGCGCCAAAGTGGATCTCTGCTGTC
CCTGTAATAAACCCGAAAATTTTGAATTTTTGTAATTTGTTTTTGTAATTCTTTAGTTTGTATGTCTGTT
GCTATTATGTCTACTATTCTTTCCCCTGCACTGTACCCCCCAATCCCCCCTTTTCTTTTAAAATTGTGGA
TGAATACTGCCATTTGTCTCAAGATCTAGAATTCTCAGGCACCGGGCTTGCGGGTCATGCACCAGGTGCG
CGGTCCTTCGGGCACCTCGACGTCGGCGGTGACGGTGAAGCCGAGCCGCTCGTAGAAGGGGAGGTTGCGG
GGCGCGGAGGTCTCCAGGAAGGCGGGCACCCCGGCGCGCTCGGCCGCCTCCACTCCGGGGAGCACGACGG
CGCTGCCCAGACCCTTGCCCTGGTGGTCGGGCGAGACGCCGACGGTGGCCAGGAACCACGCGGGCTCCTT
GGGCCGGTGCGGCGCCAGGAGGCCTTCCATCTGTTGCTGCGCGGCCAGCCGGGAACCGCTCAACTCGGCC
ATGCGCGGGCCGATCTCGGCGAACACCGCCCCCGCTTCGACGCTCTCCGGCGTGGTCCAGACCGCCACGG
CGGCGCCGTCGTCCGCGACCCACACCTTGCCGATGTCGAGCCCGACGCGCGTGAGGAAGAGTTCTTGCAG
CTCGGTGACCCGCTCGATGTGGCGGTCCGGATCGACGGTGTGGCGCGTGGCGGGGTAGTCGGCGAACGCG
GCGGCGAGGGTGCGTACGGCCCTGGGGACGTCGTCGCGGGTGGCGAGGCGCACCGTGGGCTTGTACTCGG
TCATGGTAAGCTCCGGTGGTACCCCCTGGGGAGAGAGGTCGGTGATTCGGTCAACGAGGGAGCCGACTGC
CGACGTGCGCTCCGGAGGCTTGCAGAATGCGGAACACCGCGCGGGCAGGAACAGGGCCCACACTACCGCC
CCACACCCCGCCTCCCGCACCGCCCCTTCCCGGCCGCTGCTCTCGGCGCGCCCTGCTGAGCAGCCGCTAT
TGGCCACAGCCCATCGCGGTCGGCGCGCTGCCATTGCTCCCTGGCGCTGTCCGTCTGCGAGGGTACTAGT
GAGACGTGCGGCTTCCGTTTGTCACGTCCGGCACGCCGCGAACCGCAAGGAACCTTCCCGACTTAGGGGC
GGAGCAGGAAGCGTCGCCGGGGGGCCCACAAGGGTAGCGGCGAAGATCCGGGTGACGCTGCGAACGGACG
TGAAGAATGTGCGAGACCCAGGGTCGGCGCCGCTGCGTTTCCCGGAACCACGCCCAGAGCAGCCGCGTCC
CTGCGCAAACCCAGGGCTGCCTTGGAAAAGGCGCAAGGGTCCCCTCGGGGTTGGGAGGTGGGTCTGAAAC
GATAATGGTGAATATCCCTGCCTAACTCTATTCACTATAGAAAGTACAGCAAAAACTATTCTTAAACCTA
CCAAGCCTCCTACTATCATTATGAATAATTTTATATACCACAGCCAATTTGTTATGTTAAACCAATTCCA
CAAACTTGCCCATTTATCTAATTCCAATAATTCTTGTTCATTCTTTTCTTGCTGGTTTTGCGATTCTTCA
ATTAAGGAGTGTATTAAGCTTGTGTAATTGTTAATTTCTCTGTCCCACTCCATCCAGGTCGTGTGATTCC
AAATCTGTTCCAGAGATTTATTACTCCAACTAGCATTCCAAGGCACAGCAGTGGTGCAAATGAGTTTTCC
AGAGCAACCCCAAATCCCCAGGAGCTGTTGATCCTTTAGGTATCTTTCCACAGCCAGGATTCTTGCCTGG
AGCTGCTTGATGCCCCAGACTGTGAGTTGCAACAGATGCTGTTGCGCCTCAATAGCCCTCAGCAA
Features (pLannotate 1.2.2; 35 found; start..end, strand, type, name):
    264..627     -  CDS            HIV-1 gag (fragment): gag protein from human immunodeficiency virus 1; gag
    611..736     -  misc_feature   HIV-1 Ψ: packaging signal of human immunodeficiency virus type 1
    783..963     -  LTR            5' LTR (truncated): truncated 5' long terminal repeat (LTR) from HIV-1
    964..1190    -  promoter       RSV promoter: Rous sarcoma virus enhancer/promoter
   1218..1236    -  promoter       T3 promoter: promoter for bacteriophage T3 RNA polymerase
   1281..1297    -  protein_bind   lac operator: The lac repressor binds to the lac operator to inhibit transcription in E. coli. This inhibition can be relieved by adding lactose or isopropyl-β-D-thiogalactopyranoside (IPTG). lac repressor encoded by lacI
   1305..1335    -  promoter       lac promoter: promoter for the E. coli lac operon
   1350..1371    -  protein_bind   CAP binding site: CAP binding activates transcription in the presence of cAMP. E. coli catabolite activator protein
   1384..1476    -  CDS            lacI (fragment): lac repressor; lacI; The lac repressor binds to the lac operator to inhibit transcription in E. coli. This inhibition can be relieved by adding lactose or isopropyl-β-D-thiogalactopyranoside (IPTG).
   1659..2247    -  rep_origin     ori: high-copy-number ColE1/pMB1/pBR322/pUC origin of replication
   2418..3278    -  CDS            AmpR: β-lactamase; bla; confers resistance to ampicillin, carbenicillin, and related antibiotics
   3279..3383    -  promoter       AmpR promoter: bla
   3436..3864    -  rep_origin     f1 ori (sequence partly withheld): f1 bacteriophage origin of replication; arrow indicates direction of (+) strand synthesis
   3869..4024    -  CDS            lacZα (fragment): LacZα fragment of β-galactosidase; lacZ fragment
   4032..4050    +  promoter       T7 promoter: promoter for bacteriophage T7 RNA polymerase
   4071..4206    -  rep_origin     SV40 ori: SV40 origin of replication
   4246..4367    -  polyA_signal   SV40 poly(A) signal: SV40 polyadenylation signal
   4445..4678    -  LTR            3' LTR (ΔU3): self-inactivating 3' long terminal repeat (LTR) from HIV-1
   4680..4699    -  misc_feature   cPPT/CTS (fragment): central polypurine tract and central termination sequence of HIV-1
   4750..5338    -  misc_feature   WPRE: woodchuck hepatitis virus posttranscriptional regulatory element
   5380..5421    -  CDS            V5 tag: epitope tag from simian virus 5
   5423..5446    +  protein_bind   attB2: mutant version of attB; recombination site for the Gateway® BP reaction BP Clonase™
   5450..5674    -  polyA_signal   bGH poly(A) signal: bovine growth hormone polyadenylation signal
   5675..5691    +  CDS            GFP11x7 (fragment): seven tandem copies of the 11th β-strand of superfolder GFP each GFP11 associates with GFP(1-10), consisting of the first 10 β-strands, to reconstitute fluorescent GFP (Kamiyama et al., 2016)
   5787..6020    +  CDS            SMAD2 (fragment): SMAD2_HUMAN - Also known as MADH2, MADR2. Experimental evidence at protein level: Swiss-Prot protein existence level 1. Receptor-regulated SMAD (R-SMAD) that is an intracellular signal transducer and transcriptional modulator activated by TGF-beta (transforming growth factor) and activin type 1 receptor kinases. Binds the TRE element in the promoter region of many genes that are regulated by TGF-beta and, on formation of the SMAD2/SMAD4 complex, activates transcription. May act as a tumor suppressor in colorectal carcinoma. Positively regulates PDPK1 kinase activity by stimulating its dissocia
   6151..6576    +  CDS            SMAD2 (fragment): SMAD2_HUMAN - Also known as MADH2, MADR2. Experimental evidence at protein level: Swiss-Prot protein existence level 1. Receptor-regulated SMAD (R-SMAD) that is an intracellular signal transducer and transcriptional modulator activated by TGF-beta (transforming growth factor) and activin type 1 receptor kinases. Binds the TRE element in the promoter region of many genes that are regulated by TGF-beta and, on formation of the SMAD2/SMAD4 complex, activates transcription. May act as a tumor suppressor in colorectal carcinoma. Positively regulates PDPK1 kinase activity by stimulating its dissocia
   6620..6691    +  CDS            SMAD2 (fragment): SMAD2_HUMAN - Also known as MADH2, MADR2. Experimental evidence at protein level: Swiss-Prot protein existence level 1. Receptor-regulated SMAD (R-SMAD) that is an intracellular signal transducer and transcriptional modulator activated by TGF-beta (transforming growth factor) and activin type 1 receptor kinases. Binds the TRE element in the promoter region of many genes that are regulated by TGF-beta and, on formation of the SMAD2/SMAD4 complex, activates transcription. May act as a tumor suppressor in colorectal carcinoma. Positively regulates PDPK1 kinase activity by stimulating its dissocia
   6785..6802    -  protein_bind   attB1 (fragment): mutant version of attB; core recombination site for the Gateway® BP reaction BP Clonase™
   6826..7029    -  promoter       CMV promoter: human cytomegalovirus (CMV) immediate early promoter
   7030..7333    -  enhancer       CMV enhancer: human cytomegalovirus immediate early enhancer
   7450..7567    -  misc_feature   cPPT/CTS: central polypurine tract and central termination sequence of HIV-1
   7609..8208    -  CDS            PuroR (fragment): puromycin N-acetyltransferase; pac from Streptomyces; confers resistance to puromycin
   8230..8730    -  promoter       hPGK promoter: human phosphoglycerate kinase 1 promoter
   8731..8757    -  CDS            Rev (fragment): human immunodeficiency virus 1 (HIV-1) Rev protein; rev; enhances nuclear export of unspliced and incompletely spliced viral mRNAs
   9134..118     -  misc_feature   RRE (across the origin): The Rev response element (RRE) of HIV-1 allows for Rev-dependent mRNA export from the nucleus to the cytoplasm.
