[The description below was written by a language model from this plasmid's Addgene catalogue record and pLannotate feature annotations shown in this document.]
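Description:
pLEX302_circSMAD2_OE is a third-generation-style, self-inactivating HIV-1 lentiviral vector built on the pLEX302 backbone for overexpressing a human SMAD2-derived circular RNA, named circSMAD2(2,7) in the catalogue entry, in mammalian cells. It is maintained in E. coli through a high-copy ColE1/pUC origin and an ampicillin resistance gene. The backbone also carries an f1 origin, lac/lacZα remnants, T3 and T7 promoters and an SV40 origin.

The viral genome is driven by an RSV promoter fused to a truncated 5' LTR. It contains the Ψ packaging signal with a gag fragment, the RRE for Rev-dependent nuclear export, a cPPT/CTS, a WPRE and a ΔU3 3' LTR followed by an SV40 polyadenylation signal. Within this unit, a human PGK promoter expresses puromycin N-acetyltransferase so that transduced cells can be selected. A CMV enhancer/promoter lies upstream of the insert, which is flanked by Gateway attB1 and attB2 sites. A V5 tag remains beyond attB2 as a backbone remnant and is not expected to be relevant to an RNA payload.

The insert region contains three segments matching SMAD2 coding sequence, separated by unannotated stretches, and a bGH polyadenylation signal. The SMAD2 matches are annotated on the strand opposite to the CMV promoter and the rest of the viral cassette. This may simply reflect how the protein-level matches were called, and the record does not explain it. The record also does not describe the flanking elements that promote back-splicing, or the cloning sites used. The associated work concerns functional screening of circular RNAs, so the plasmid likely serves for gain-of-function or rescue studies of circSMAD2.
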