Addgene plasmid #215238: pLEX302_circSMAD2_OE
Purpose: Overexpression of pLEX302_circSMAD2(2,7)_OE expression
Depositing lab: Sefi Rosenbluh. Depositing organization: Monash University. Publication: Systematic loss-of-function screens identify pathway-specific functional circular RNAs. Liu L, Neve M, Perlaza-Jimenez L, Xi X, Purcell J, Hawdon A, Conn SJ, Zenker J, Tamayo P, Goodall GJ, Rosenbluh J. Nat Cell Biol. 2024 Aug;26(8):1359-1372. doi: 10.1038/s41556-024-01467-y. Epub 2024 Aug 2. PubMed 39095657.
Backbone
  Vector backbone: pLEX302
  Vector type: Lentiviral
  Selectable markers: Puromycin
Growth in bacteria
  Bacterial resistance: Ampicillin, 100 μg/mL
  Growth temperature: 37°C
  Growth strain: NEB Stable
  Copy number: High Copy
Gene/Insert
  Gene/Insert name: circSMAD2
  Species: H. sapiens (human)
  Cloning method: Restriction Enzyme; 5′ cloning site unknown (unknown if destroyed)
Terms and licenses: Academic/Nonprofit Terms; Industry Terms: Not Available to Industry
How to cite: pLEX302_circSMAD2_OE was a gift from Sefi Rosenbluh (Addgene plasmid # 215238 ; http://n2t.net/addgene:215238 ; RRID:Addgene_215238)
